Addgene plasmid #193844: SaCas9 TadCBEa
Purpose: Express TadCBEa (with SaCas9) in mammalian cells
Depositing lab: David Liu. Depositing organization: Broad Institute. Publication: Evolution of an adenine base editor into a small, efficient cytosine base editor with low off-target activity. Neugebauer ME, Hsu A, Arbab M, Krasnow NA, McElroy AN, Pandey S, Doman JL, Huang TP, Raguram A, Banskota S, Newby GA, Tolar J, Osborn MJ, Liu DR. Nat Biotechnol. 2022 Nov 10. pii: 10.1038/s41587-022-01533-6. doi: 10.1038/s41587-022-01533-6. PubMed 36357719.
Backbone
  Vector backbone: pCMV with a BR322 origin
  Total vector size (bp): 7836
  Vector type: Mammalian Expression
Growth in bacteria
  Bacterial resistance: Ampicillin, 100 μg/mL
  Growth temperature: 37°C
  Growth strain: DH5alpha
  Copy number: High Copy
Gene/Insert
  Gene/Insert name: SaCas9 TadCBEa
  Insert size (bp): 4440
Terms and licenses: Academic/Nonprofit Terms; Industry Terms: Not Available to Industry
How to cite: SaCas9 TadCBEa was a gift from David Liu (Addgene plasmid # 193844 ; http://n2t.net/addgene:193844 ; RRID:Addgene_193844)
