[The description below was written by a language model from this plasmid's Addgene catalogue record and pLannotate feature annotations shown in this document.]
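Description:
SaCas9 TadCBEa is a 7,836 bp mammalian expression plasmid built on a pCMV backbone. It carries a high-copy ColE1/pBR322-type origin for propagation in E. coli and a β-lactamase (AmpR) gene with its own promoter for ampicillin selection. The remaining annotated backbone elements are short remnants with no evident functional role: a lac promoter/operator with its CAP binding site, fragments of lacI, an SV40 promoter and a pBluescript MCS, and part of the pBR322 bom region. No mammalian selection marker and no guide RNA cassette are annotated, so the guide RNA presumably has to be supplied from a separate construct.

The payload is a single open reading frame of about 4.4 kb, driven by the human CMV immediate early enhancer and promoter and terminated by the bovine growth hormone polyadenylation signal. A T7 promoter sits just upstream of the coding region and could support in vitro transcription. From N- to C-terminus, the annotated fusion consists of a domain matching E. coli TadA (the tRNA adenosine deaminase), Staphylococcus aureus Cas9, and a uracil-DNA glycosylase inhibitor (UGI) from Bacillus phage PBS2. The roughly 300 bp gap between the Cas9 and UGI annotations leaves room for linkers or further elements that the table does not identify. According to the associated publication title, TadCBEa comes from evolving an adenine base editor into a compact cytosine base editor with low off-target activity. The TadA-derived domain therefore serves here as the cytosine deaminase. UGI blocks excision of the resulting uracil, which favours C•G-to-T•A outcomes. The record does not state the specific TadA mutations, the nuclease status of the SaCas9 moiety, or any nuclear localisation signals. The plasmid is intended for transient expression of this SaCas9-based editor in mammalian cells.
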