Features (pLannotate 1.2.2; 17 found; start..end, strand, type, name):
    377..580     +  promoter       CMV promoter: human cytomegalovirus (CMV) immediate early promoter
    622..640     +  promoter       T7 promoter: promoter for bacteriophage T7 RNA polymerase
    714..1205    +  CDS            tadA: TADA_ECOLI - Also known as yfhC. Experimental evidence at protein level: Swiss-Prot protein existence level 1. Catalyzes the deamination of adenosine to inosine at the wobble position 34 of tRNA(Arg2). Essential for cell viability. From Escherichia coli (strain K12).
   1311..4466    +  CDS            cas9: CAS9_STAAU - Experimental evidence at protein level: Swiss-Prot protein existence level 1. CRISPR (clustered regularly interspaced short palindromic repeat) is an adaptive immune system that provides protection against mobile genetic elements (viruses, transposable elements and conjugative plasmids). CRISPR clusters contain spacers, sequences complementary to antecedent mobile elements, and target invading nucleic acids. CRISPR clusters are transcribed and processed into CRISPR RNA (crRNA). In type II CRISPR systems correct processing of pre-crRNA requires a trans- encoded small RNA (tracrRNA)
   4776..5024    +  CDS            UGI: UNGI_BPPB2 - Experimental evidence at protein level: Swiss-Prot protein existence level 1. This protein binds specifically and reversibly to the host uracil-DNA glycosylase, preventing removal of uracil residues from PBS2 DNA by the host uracil-excision repair system. From Bacillus phage PBS2 (Bacteriophage PBS2).
   5142..5366    +  polyA_signal   bGH poly(A) signal: bovine growth hormone polyadenylation signal
   5370..5391    +  promoter       SV40 promoter (fragment): SV40 enhancer and early promoter
   5396..5412    +  misc_feature   MCS (fragment): pBluescript multiple cloning site
   5461..5477    -  protein_bind   lac operator: The lac repressor binds to the lac operator to inhibit transcription in E. coli. This inhibition can be relieved by adding lactose or isopropyl-β-D-thiogalactopyranoside (IPTG). lac repressor encoded by lacI
   5485..5515    -  promoter       lac promoter: promoter for the E. coli lac operon
   5530..5551    -  protein_bind   CAP binding site: CAP binding activates transcription in the presence of cAMP. E. coli catabolite activator protein
   5564..5656    -  CDS            lacI (fragment): lac repressor; lacI; The lac repressor binds to the lac operator to inhibit transcription in E. coli. This inhibition can be relieved by adding lactose or isopropyl-β-D-thiogalactopyranoside (IPTG).
   5839..6427    -  rep_origin     ori: high-copy-number ColE1/pMB1/pBR322/pUC origin of replication
   6598..7458    -  CDS            AmpR: β-lactamase; bla; confers resistance to ampicillin, carbenicillin, and related antibiotics
   7459..7563    -  promoter       AmpR promoter: bla
   7634..7678    -  misc_feature   bom (fragment): basis of mobility region from pBR322
   7833..376     +  enhancer       CMV enhancer (across the origin): human cytomegalovirus immediate early enhancer
>Addgene plasmid #193844 | SaCas9 TadCBEa | addgene full sequence | sequence record 379995 | Addgene NGS Result
TTGATTATTGACTAGTTATTAATAGTAATCAATTACGGGGTCATTAGTTCATAGCCCATATATGGAGTTC
CGCGTTACATAACTTACGGTAAATGGCCCGCCTGGCTGACCGCCCAACGACCCCCGCCCATTGACGTCAA
TAATGACGTATGTTCCCATAGTAACGCCAATAGGGACTTTCCATTGACGTCAATGGGTGGAGTATTTACG
GTAAACTGCCCACTTGGCAGTACATCAAGTGTATCATATGCCAAGTACGCCCCCTATTGACGTCAATGAC
GGTAAATGGCCCGCCTGGCATTATGCCCAGTACATGACCTTATGGGACTTTCCTACTTGGCAGTACATCT
ACGTATTAGTCATCGCTATTACCATGGTGATGCGGTTTTGGCAGTACATCAATGGGCGTGGATAGCGGTT
TGACTCACGGGGATTTCCAAGTCTCCACCCCATTGACGTCAATGGGAGTTTGTTTTGGCACCAAAATCAA
CGGGACTTTCCAAAATGTCGTAACAACTCCGCCCCATTGACGCAAATGGGCGGTAGGCGTGTACGGTGGG
AGGTCTATATAAGCAGAGCTGGTTTAGTGAACCGTCAGATCCGCTAGAGATCCGCGGCCGCTAATACGAC
TCACTATAGGGAGAGCCGCCACCATGAAACGGACAGCCGACGGAAGCGAGTTCGAGTCACCAAAGAAGAA
GCGGAAAGTCAGTTCTGAGGTGGAGTTTTCCCACGAGTACTGGATGAGACATGCCCTGACCCTGGCCAAG
AGGGCACGGGATGAGGGGGCGGGTCCTGTGGGAGCCGTGCTGGTGCTGAACAATAGAGTGATCGGCGAGG
GCTGGAACAGAGCCATCGGCCTGCACGACCCAACAGCCCATGCCGAAATTATGGCCCTGAGACAGGGCGG
CCTGGTCATGCAGAACTACAGACTGTTTGACGCCACCCTGTACGTGACATTCGAGCCTTGCGTGATGTGC
GCCGGCGCCATGATCAACTCTAGGATCGGCCGCGTGGTGTTTGGCGTGAGGAACTCAAAAAGAGGCGCCG
CAGGCTCCCTGATGAACGTGCTGAACTACCCCGGCATGAATCACCGCGTCGAAATTACCGAGGGAATCCT
GGCAGATGAATGTGCCGCCCTGCTGTGCGATTTCTATCGGATGCCTAGACAGGTGTTCAATTCTCAGAAG
AAGGCCCAGAGCTCCATCAACTCTGGCGGATCTAGCGGAGGATCCTCTGGCAGCGAGACACCAGGAACAA
GCGAGTCAGCAACACCAGAGAGCAGTGGCGGCAGCAGCGGCGGCAGCGGGAAGCGAAATTACATTCTGGG
GCTGGCCATTGGCATTACATCAGTGGGCTATGGCATCATTGACTACGAGACAAGGGACGTGATCGACGCC
GGCGTGAGACTGTTCAAGGAGGCCAACGTGGAGAACAATGAGGGCCGGAGATCCAAGAGGGGAGCAAGGC
GCCTGAAGCGGAGAAGGCGCCACAGAATCCAGAGAGTGAAGAAGCTGCTGTTCGATTACAACCTGCTGAC
CGACCACTCCGAGCTGTCTGGCATCAATCCTTATGAGGCCAGAGTGAAGGGCCTGTCCCAGAAGCTGTCT
GAGGAGGAGTTTAGCGCCGCCCTGCTGCACCTGGCAAAGAGGAGAGGCGTGCACAACGTGAATGAGGTGG
AGGAGGACACCGGCAACGAGCTGTCCACAAAGGAGCAGATCAGCCGCAATTCCAAGGCCCTGGAGGAGAA
GTATGTGGCCGAGCTGCAGCTGGAGCGGCTGAAGAAGGATGGCGAGGTGAGGGGCTCCATCAATCGCTTC
AAGACCTCTGACTACGTGAAGGAGGCCAAGCAGCTGCTGAAGGTGCAGAAGGCCTACCACCAGCTGGATC
AGTCCTTTATCGATACATATATCGACCTGCTGGAGACAAGGCGCACATACTATGAGGGACCAGGAGAGGG
CTCTCCCTTCGGCTGGAAGGACATCAAGGAGTGGTACGAGATGCTGATGGGCCACTGCACCTATTTTCCA
GAGGAGCTGAGAAGCGTGAAGTACGCCTATAACGCCGATCTGTACAACGCCCTGAATGACCTGAACAACC
TGGTCATCACCAGGGATGAGAACGAGAAGCTGGAGTACTATGAGAAGTTCCAGATCATCGAGAACGTGTT
CAAGCAGAAGAAGAAGCCTACACTGAAGCAGATCGCCAAGGAGATCCTGGTGAACGAGGAGGACATCAAG
GGCTACCGCGTGACCTCCACAGGCAAGCCAGAGTTCACCAATCTGAAGGTGTATCACGATATCAAGGACA
TCACAGCCCGGAAGGAGATCATCGAGAACGCCGAGCTGCTGGATCAGATCGCCAAGATCCTGACCATCTA
TCAGAGCTCCGAGGACATCCAGGAGGAGCTGACCAACCTGAATAGCGAGCTGACACAGGAGGAGATCGAG
CAGATCAGCAATCTGAAGGGCTACACCGGCACACACAACCTGAGCCTGAAGGCCATCAATCTGATCCTGG
ATGAGCTGTGGCACACAAACGACAATCAGATCGCCATCTTTAACCGGCTGAAGCTGGTGCCAAAGAAGGT
GGACCTGTCCCAGCAGAAGGAGATCCCAACCACACTGGTGGACGATTTCATCCTGTCTCCCGTGGTGAAG
CGGAGCTTCATCCAGAGCATCAAAGTGATCAACGCCATCATCAAGAAGTACGGCCTGCCCAATGATATCA
TCATCGAGCTGGCCAGGGAGAAGAACTCCAAGGACGCCCAGAAGATGATCAATGAGATGCAGAAGAGGAA
CCGCCAGACCAATGAGCGGATCGAGGAGATCATCAGAACCACAGGCAAGGAGAACGCCAAGTACCTGATC
GAGAAGATCAAGCTGCACGATATGCAGGAGGGCAAGTGTCTGTATTCTCTGGAGGCCATCCCTCTGGAGG
ACCTGCTGAACAATCCATTCAACTACGAGGTGGATCACATCATCCCCCGGAGCGTGAGCTTCGACAATTC
TTTTAACAATAAGGTGCTGGTGAAGCAGGAGGAGAACAGCAAGAAGGGCAATAGGACCCCTTTCCAGTAC
CTGTCTAGCTCCGATTCTAAGATCAGCTACGAGACATTCAAGAAGCACATCCTGAATCTGGCCAAGGGCA
AGGGCCGCATCAGCAAGACCAAGAAGGAGTACCTGCTGGAGGAGCGGGACATCAACAGATTCTCCGTGCA
GAAGGACTTCATCAACCGGAATCTGGTGGACACCAGATACGCCACACGCGGCCTGATGAATCTGCTGCGG
TCTTATTTCAGAGTGAACAATCTGGATGTGAAGGTAAAGAGCATCAACGGCGGCTTCACCTCCTTTCTGC
GGAGAAAGTGGAAGTTTAAGAAGGAGCGCAACAAGGGCTATAAGCACCACGCCGAGGATGCCCTGATCAT
CGCCAATGCCGACTTCATCTTTAAGGAGTGGAAGAAGCTGGACAAGGCCAAGAAAGTGATGGAGAACCAG
ATGTTCGAGGAGAAGCAGGCCGAGAGCATGCCCGAGATCGAGACAGAGCAGGAGTACAAGGAGATTTTCA
TCACACCTCACCAGATCAAGCACATCAAGGACTTCAAGGACTACAAGTATTCTCACAGGGTGGATAAGAA
GCCCAACCGCGAGCTGATCAATGACACCCTGTATAGCACACGGAAGGACGATAAGGGCAATACCCTGATC
GTGAACAATCTGAACGGCCTGTACGACAAGGATAATGACAAGCTGAAGAAGCTGATCAACAAGTCTCCCG
AGAAGCTGCTGATGTACCACCACGATCCTCAGACATATCAGAAGCTGAAGCTGATCATGGAGCAGTACGG
CGACGAGAAGAACCCACTGTATAAGTACTATGAGGAGACAGGCAACTACCTGACAAAGTATAGCAAGAAG
GATAATGGCCCCGTGATCAAGAAGATCAAGTACTATGGCAACAAGCTGAATGCCCACCTGGACATCACCG
ACGATTACCCTAACTCTCGCAATAAGGTGGTGAAGCTGAGCCTGAAGCCATACCGGTTCGACGTGTACCT
GGACAACGGCGTGTATAAGTTTGTGACAGTGAAGAATCTGGATGTGATCAAGAAGGAGAACTACTATGAG
GTGAACAGCAAGTGCTACGAGGAGGCCAAGAAGCTGAAGAAGATCAGCAACCAGGCCGAGTTCATCGCCT
CTTTTTACAACAATGACCTGATCAAGATCAATGGCGAGCTGTATAGAGTGATCGGCGTGAACAATGATCT
GCTGAACAGAATCGAAGTGAATATGATCGACATCACCTACAGGGAGTATCTGGAGAACATGAATGATAAG
AGGCCCCCTCGCATCATCAAGACCATCGCCTCTAAGACACAGAGCATCAAGAAGTACAGCACAGACATCC
TGGGGAACCTGTATGAAGTCAAGAGCAAGAAACATCCTCAGATTATCAAGAAAGGCAGCGGCGGGAGCGG
CGGGAGCGGGGGGAGCACTAATCTGAGCGACATCATTGAGAAGGAGACTGGGAAACAGCTGGTCATTCAG
GAGTCCATCCTGATGCTGCCTGAGGAGGTGGAGGAAGTGATCGGCAACAAGCCAGAGTCTGACATCCTGG
TGCACACCGCCTACGACGAGTCCACAGATGAGAATGTGATGCTGCTGACCTCTGACGCCCCCGAGTATAA
GCCTTGGGCCCTGGTCATCCAGGATTCTAACGGCGAGAATAAGATCAAGATGCTGAGCGGAGGATCCGGA
GGATCTGGAGGCAGCACCAACCTGTCTGACATCATCGAGAAGGAGACAGGCAAGCAGCTGGTCATCCAGG
AGAGCATCCTGATGCTGCCCGAAGAAGTCGAAGAAGTGATCGGAAACAAGCCTGAGAGCGATATCCTGGT
CCATACCGCCTACGACGAGAGTACCGACGAAAATGTGATGCTGCTGACATCCGACGCCCCAGAGTATAAG
CCCTGGGCTCTGGTCATCCAGGATTCCAACGGAGAGAACAAAATCAAAATGCTGTCTGGCGGCTCAAAAA
GAACCGCCGACGGCAGCGAATTCGAGCCCAAGAAGAAGAGGAAAGTCTAACCGGTCATCATCACCATCAC
CATTGAGTTTAAACCCGCTGATCAGCCTCGACTGTGCCTTCTAGTTGCCAGCCATCTGTTGTTTGCCCCT
CCCCCGTGCCTTCCTTGACCCTGGAAGGTGCCACTCCCACTGTCCTTTCCTAATAAAATGAGGAAATTGC
ATCGCATTGTCTGAGTAGGTGTCATTCTATTCTGGGGGGTGGGGTGGGGCAGGACAGCAAGGGGGAGGAT
TGGGAAGACAATAGCAGGCATGCTGGGGATGCGGTGGGCTCTATGGCTTCTGAGGCGGAAAGAACCAGCT
GGGGCTCGATACCGTCGACCTCTAGCTAGAGCTTGGCGTAATCATGGTCATAGCTGTTTCCTGTGTGAAA
TTGTTATCCGCTCACAATTCCACACAACATACGAGCCGGAAGCATAAAGTGTAAAGCCTAGGGTGCCTAA
TGAGTGAGCTAACTCACATTAATTGCGTTGCGCTCACTGCCCGCTTTCCAGTCGGGAAACCTGTCGTGCC
AGCTGCATTAATGAATCGGCCAACGCGCGGGGAGAGGCGGTTTGCGTATTGGGCGCACTTCCGCTTCCTC
GCTCACTGACTCGCTGCGCTCGGTCGTTCGGCTGCGGCGAGCGGTATCAGCTCACTCAAAGGCGGTAATA
CGGTTATCCACAGAATCAGGGGATAACGCAGGAAAGAACATGTGAGCAAAAGGCCAGCAAAAGGCCAGGA
ACCGTAAAAAGGCCGCGTTGCTGGCGTTTTTCCATAGGCTCCGCCCCCCTGACGAGCATCACAAAAATCG
ACGCTCAAGTCAGAGGTGGCGAAACCCGACAGGACTATAAAGATACCAGGCGTTTCCCCCTGGAAGCTCC
CTCGTGCGCTCTCCTGTTCCGACCCTGCCGCTTACCGGATACCTGTCCGCCTTTCTCCCTTCGGGAAGCG
TGGCGCTTTCTCATAGCTCACGCTGTAGGTATCTCAGTTCGGTGTAGGTCGTTCGCTCCAAGCTGGGCTG
TGTGCACGAACCCCCCGTTCAGCCCGACCGCTGCGCCTTATCCGGTAACTATCGTCTTGAGTCCAACCCG
GTAAGACACGACTTATCGCCACTGGCAGCAGCCACTGGTAACAGGATTAGCAGAGCGAGGTATGTAGGCG
GTGCTACAGAGTTCTTGAAGTGGTGGCCTAACTACGGCTACACTAGAAGAACAGTATTTGGTATCTGCGC
TCTGCTGAAGCCAGTTACCTTCGGAAAAAGAGTTGGTAGCTCTTGATCCGGCAAACAAACCACCGCTGGT
AGCGGTGGTTTTTTTGTTTGCAAGCAGCAGATTACGCGCAGAAAAAAAGGATCTCAAGAAGATCCTTTGA
TCTTTTCTACGGGGTCTGACACTCAGTGGAACGAAAACTCACGTTAAGGGATTTTGGTCATGAGATTATC
AAAAAGGATCTTCACCTAGATCCTTTTAAATTAAAAATGAAGTTTTAAATCAATCTAAAGTATATATGAG
TAAACTTGGTCTGACAGTTACCAATGCTTAATCAGTGAGGCACCTATCTCAGCGATCTGTCTATTTCGTT
CATCCATAGTTGCCTGACTCCCCGTCGTGTAGATAACTACGATACGGGAGGGCTTACCATCTGGCCCCAG
TGCTGCAATGATACCGCGGGACCCACGCTCACCGGCTCCAGATTTATCAGCAATAAACCAGCCAGCCGGA
AGGGCCGAGCGCAGAAGTGGTCCTGCAACTTTATCCGCCTCCATCCAGTCTATTAATTGTTGCCGGGAAG
CTAGAGTAAGTAGTTCGCCAGTTAATAGTTTGCGCAACGTTGTTGCCATTGCTACAGGCATCGTGGTGTC
ACGCTCGTCGTTTGGTATGGCTTCATTCAGCTCCGGTTCCCAACGATCAAGGCGAGTTACATGATCCCCC
ATGTTGTGCAAAAAAGCGGTTAGCTCCTTCGGTCCTCCGATCGTTGTCAGAAGTAAGTTGGCCGCAGTGT
TATCACTCATGGTTATGGCAGCACTGCATAATTCTCTTACTGTCATGCCATCCGTAAGATGCTTTTCTGT
GACTGGTGAGTACTCAACCAAGTCATTCTGAGAATAGTGTATGCGGCGACCGAGTTGCTCTTGCCCGGCG
TCAATACGGGATAATACCGCGCCACATAGCAGAACTTTAAAAGTGCTCATCATTGGAAAACGTTCTTCGG
GGCGAAAACTCTCAAGGATCTTACCGCTGTTGAGATCCAGTTCGATGTAACCCACTCGTGCACCCAACTG
ATCTTCAGCATCTTTTACTTTCACCAGCGTTTCTGGGTGAGCAAAAACAGGAAGGCAAAATGCCGCAAAA
AAGGGAATAAGGGCGACACGGAAATGTTGAATACTCATACTCTTCCTTTTTCAATATTATTGAAGCATTT
ATCAGGGTTATTGTCTCATGAGCGGATACATATTTGAATGTATTTAGAAAAATAAACAAATAGGGGTTCC
GCGCACATTTCCCCGAAAAGTGCCACCTGACGTCGACGGATCGGGAGATCGATCTCCCGATCCCCTAGGG
TCGACTCTCAGTACAATCTGCTCTGATGCCGCATAGTTAAGCCAGTATCTGCTCCCTGCTTGTGTGTTGG
AGGTCGCTGAGTAGTGCGCGAGCAAAATTTAAGCTACAACAAGGCAAGGCTTGACCGACAATTGCATGAA
GAATCTGCTTAGGGTTAGGCGTTTTGCGCTGCTTCGCGATGTACGGGCCAGATATACGCGTTGACA
